Addgene plasmid #173170: pMXS-IRES-Blast mAtg7
Purpose: Retroviral vector to express sgRNA resistant mouse Atg7
Depositing lab: Kivanc Birsoy. Depositing organization: Rockefeller University. Publication: Functional Genomics In Vivo Reveal Metabolic Dependencies of Pancreatic Cancer Cells. Zhu XG, Chudnovskiy A, Baudrier L, Prizer B, Liu Y, Ostendorf BN, Yamaguchi N, Arab A, Tavora B, Timson R, Heissel S, de Stanchina E, Molina H, Victora GD, Goodarzi H, Birsoy K. Cell Metab. 2020 Oct 28. pii: S1550-4131(20)30550-7. doi: 10.1016/j.cmet.2020.10.017. PubMed 33152324.
Backbone
  Vector backbone: pMXS-IRES-Blast
  Backbone manufacturer: Cell Biolabs
  Backbone size w/o insert (bp): 5600
  Total vector size (bp): 7800
  Vector type: Retroviral
  Selectable markers: Blasticidin
Growth in bacteria
  Bacterial resistance: Ampicillin, 100 μg/mL
  Growth temperature: 30°C
  Growth strain: NEB Stable
  Copy number: High Copy
Gene/Insert
  Gene/Insert name: Autophagy Related 7
  Species: M. musculus (mouse)
  Insert size (bp): 2200
  Mutation: Synonymous mutations at sgRNA sites
  Entrez Gene: Atg7 (a.k.a. 1810013K23Rik, Agp7, Apg7l, Atg7l, Gm21553)
  Promoter: MMLV
  Cloning method: Gibson Cloning
  Sequencing primers: 5′ GTAGACGGCATCGCAGCTTGGATA; 3′ CCTCACATTGCAAAAGACGGC
Terms and licenses: Academic/Nonprofit Terms; Industry Terms: Not Available to Industry
How to cite: pMXS-IRES-Blast mAtg7 was a gift from Kivanc Birsoy (Addgene plasmid # 173170 ; http://n2t.net/addgene:173170 ; RRID:Addgene_173170)
