[The description below was written by a language model from this plasmid's Addgene catalogue record and pLannotate feature annotations shown in this document.]
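Description:
pMXS-IRES-Blast mAtg7 is a Moloney murine leukemia virus (MMLV)-based retroviral expression vector of about 7.8 kb, built on the pMXS-IRES-Blast backbone, that delivers a mouse Atg7 cDNA into mammalian cells. In bacteria it is maintained through a high-copy ColE1/pUC-type origin and selected with ampicillin via the bla gene and its own promoter. A short lacI fragment near the origin is a backbone remnant with no evident function.

The transferable region is bounded by MMLV long terminal repeats. Downstream of the 5' LTR lie the MMLV packaging signal (with an adjacent fragment annotated as MESV Ψ), a truncated gag sequence lacking its start codon, and a pol segment containing the splice acceptor. Together these allow the genomic RNA to be packaged efficiently when gag, pol and env are supplied in trans by a packaging system. The 5' LTR serves as the promoter for a single bicistronic transcript: the roughly 2.1 kb Atg7 open reading frame, followed by an EMCV IRES and the blasticidin S deaminase gene, so that blasticidin-resistant transduced cells should also express Atg7. The 3' end is annotated as a short ΔU3-like fragment directly abutting a larger MMLV LTR, which probably reflects split annotation of a single LTR rather than a self-inactivating design.

Atg7 encodes the E1-like enzyme that activates ATG12 and ATG8-family proteins in autophagy. The insert carries synonymous mutations at sgRNA target sites, leaving the protein sequence unchanged while preventing Cas9 cleavage. The construct is therefore suited to rescue or add-back experiments in Atg7 knockout cells, to confirm that a phenotype is due to loss of the gene. No epitope tag is recorded.
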