Features (pLannotate 1.2.2; 14 found; start..end, strand, type, name):
     22..615     +  LTR            LTR: long terminal repeat from Moloney murine leukemia virus
    678..877     +  misc_feature   MMLV Ψ: packaging signal of Moloney murine leukemia virus (MMLV)
    929..1017    +  misc_feature   MESV Ψ (fragment): packaging signal of murine embryonic stem cell virus
   1094..1510    +  CDS            gag (truncated): truncated Moloney murine leukemia virus (MMLV) gag gene lacking the start codon
   1520..1894    +  misc_feature   pol region: Moloney murine leukemia virus (MMLV) pol region containing the splice acceptor site
   2052..4145    +  CDS            Atg7: ATG7_MOUSE - Also known as Apg7l. Experimental evidence at protein level: Swiss-Prot protein existence level 1. E1-like activating enzyme involved in the 2 ubiquitin-like systems required for cytoplasm to vacuole transport (Cvt) and autophagy. Activates ATG12 for its conjugation with ATG5 as well as the ATG8 family proteins for their conjugation with phosphatidylethanolamine. Both systems are needed for the ATG8 association to Cvt vesicles and autophagosomes membranes. Required for autophagic death induced by caspase-8 inhibition. Required for mitophagy which contributes to regulate mitochondr
   4284..4746    +  misc_feature   IRES: internal ribosome entry site (IRES) of the encephalomyocarditis virus (EMCV)
   4766..5155    +  CDS            BSD: blasticidin S deaminase; Aspergillus terreus BSD; confers resistance to blasticidin
   5204..5325    +  LTR            3' LTR (ΔU3) (fragment): self-inactivating 3' long terminal repeat (LTR) from Moloney murine leukemia virus
   5326..5795    +  LTR            LTR: long terminal repeat from Moloney murine leukemia virus
   5861..5913    -  CDS            lacI (fragment): lac repressor; lacI; The lac repressor binds to the lac operator to inhibit transcription in E. coli. This inhibition can be relieved by adding lactose or isopropyl-β-D-thiogalactopyranoside (IPTG).
   6096..6684    -  rep_origin     ori: high-copy-number ColE1/pMB1/pBR322/pUC origin of replication
   6848..7708    -  CDS            AmpR: β-lactamase; bla; confers resistance to ampicillin, carbenicillin, and related antibiotics
   7709..7813    -  promoter       AmpR promoter: bla
>Addgene plasmid #173170 | pMXS-IRES-Blast mAtg7 | addgene full sequence | sequence record 353488 | Addgene NGS Result
CCCGAAAAGTGCCACCTGCATAATGAAAGACCCCACCTGTAGGTTTGGCAAGCTAGCTTAAGTAACGCCA
TTTTGCAAGGCATGGAAAAATACATAACTGAGAATAGAAAAGTTCAGATCAAGGTCAGGAACAGATGGAA
CAGCTGAATATGGGCCAAACAGGATATCTGTGGTAAGCAGTTCCTGCCCCGGCTCAGGGCCAAGAACAGA
TGGAACAGCTGAATATGGGCCAAACAGGATATCTGTGGTAAGCAGTTCCTGCCCCGGCTCAGGGCCAAGA
ACAGATGGTCCCCAGATGCGGTCCAGCCCTCAGCAGTTTCTAGAGAACCATCAGATGTTTCCAGGGTGCC
CCAAGGACCTGAAATGACCCTGTGCCTTATTTGAACTAACCAATCAGTTCGCTTCTCGCTTCTGTTCGCG
CGCTTCTGCTCCCCGAGCTCAATAAAAGAGCCCACAACCCCTCACTCGGCGCGCCAGTCCTCCGATTGAC
TGAGTCGCCCGGGTACCCGTGTATCCAATAAACCCTCTTGCAGTTGCATCCGACTTGTGGTCTCGCTGTT
CCTTGGGAGGGTCTCCTCTGAGTGATTGACTACCCGTCAGCGGGGGTCTTTCATTTGGGGGCTCGTCCGG
GATCGGGAGACCCCTGCCCAGGGACCACCGACCCACCACCGGGAGGTAAGCTGGCCAGCAACTTATCTGT
GTCTGTCCGATTGTCTAGTGTCTATGACTGATTTTATGCGCCTGCGTCGGTACTAGTTAGCTAACTAGCT
CTGTATCTGGCGGACCCGTGGTGGAACTGACGAGTTCGGAACACCCGGCCGCAACCCTGGGAGACGTCCC
AGGGACTTCGGGGGCCGTTTTTGTGGCCCGACCTGAGTCCAAAAATCCCGATCGTTTTGGACTCTTTGGT
GCACCCCCCTAATAGGAGGGATATGTGGTTCTGGTAGGAGACGAGAACCTAAAACAGTTCCCGCCTCCGT
CTGAATTTTTGCTTTCGGTTTGGGACCGAAGCCGCGCCGCGCGTCTTGTCTGCTGCAGCATCGTTCTGTG
TTGTCTCTGTCTGACTGTGTTTCTGTATTTGTCTGAAAATTAGGGCCAGACTGTTACCACTCCCTTAAGT
TTGACCTTAGGTCACTGGAAAGATGTCGAGCGGATCGCTCACAACCAGTCGGTAGATGTCAAGAAGAGAC
GTTGGGTTACCTTCTGCTCTGCAGAATGGCCAACCTTTAACGTCGGATGGCCGCGAGACGGCACCTTTAA
CCGAGACCTCATCACCCAGGTTAAGATCAAGGTCTTTTCACCTGGCCCGCATGGACACCCAGACCAGGTC
CCCTACATCGTGACCTGGGAAGCCTTGGCTTTTGACCCCCCTCCCTGGGTCAAGCCCTTTGTACACCCTA
AGCCTCCGCCTCCTCTTCCTCCATCCGCCCCGTCTCTCCCCCTTGAACCTCCTCGTTCGACCCCGCCTCG
ATCCTCCCTTTATCCAGCCCTCACTCCTTCTCTAGGCGCCCCCATATGGCCATATGAGATCTTATATGGG
GCACCCCCGCCCCTTGTAAACTTCCCTGACCCTGACATGACAAGAGTTACTAACAGCCCCTCTCTCCAAG
CTCACTTACAGGCTCTCTACTTAGTCCAGCACGAAGTCTGGAGACCTCTGGCGGCAGCCTACCAAGAACA
ACTGGACCGACCGGTGGTACCTCACCCTTACCGAGTCGGCGACACAGTGTGGGTCCGCCGACACCAGACT
AAGAACCTAGAACCTCGCTGGAAAGGACCTTACACAGTCCTGCTGACCACCCCCACCGCCCTCAAAGTAG
ACGGCATCGCAGCTTGGATACACGCCGCCCACGTGAAGGCTGCCGACCCCGGGGGTGGACCATCCTCTAG
ACTGCCGGATCTAGCTAGTTAATTAAGCCACCATGCATACAGGCCTCTGGAAAATTCCCACGAGCACAGT
GGTGAGGCCAACTCCACACTGCTTTCCTGCCATGAGGCTTTCCTCATCTGGATGTGAGCACCTGACAGTG
AGGCTGGTAAGAACAGTAGCCATGGGGGACCCTGGACTGGCCAAGTTGCAGTTCGCCCCCTTTAATAGTG
CCCTGGACGTTGGCTTCTGGCACGAACTGACCCAGAAGAAACTCAATGAATATAGACTAGACGAGGCACC
CAAAGACATCAAGGGCTATTACTACAATGGTGACTCTGCTGGTCTGCCCACCCGCTTGACGTTGGAGTTC
AGTGCTTTTGACATGAGTGCCTCCACGCCTGCCCACTGCTGCCCGGCCATGGGAACCCTGCACAACACCA
ACACACTTGAGGCTTTTAAGACAGCAGACAAGAAGCTCCTTCTGGAGCAGTCAGCAAATGAGATCTGGGA
AGCCATAAAGTCAGGTGCTGCTCTCGAAAACCCAATGTTATTGAATAAATTCCTACTCCTGACCTTCGCG
GACCTAAAGAAGTACCACTTCTACTACTGGTTTTGCTGCCCCGCCCTCTGTCTTCCTGAGAGCATCCCTC
TAATCCGGGGACCTGTGAGCTTGGATCAAAGGCTTTCACCAAAACAGATCCAGGCCCTGGAGCATGCCTA
TGATGATCTGTGTCGAGCCGAAGGCGTCACGGCCCTGCCCTACTTCTTATTCAAGTACGATGACGACACT
GTTCTGGTCTCCTTGCTCAAACACTACAGTGATTTCTTCCAAGGTCAAAGGACAAAGATAACAGTTGGTG
TGTACGATCCCTGTAACCTAGCCCAGTACCCTGGATGGCCTTTGAGGAATTTTTTGGTCCTGGCAGCCCA
CAGATGGAGCGGCAGTTTCCAGTCCGTTGAAGTCCTCTGCTTTCGGGACCGCACCATGCAGGGAGCTAGA
GACGTGACACATAGCATCATCTTTGAAGTGAAACTTCCAGAAATGGCATTTAGCCCAGATTGTCCTAAAG
CTGTTGGCTGGGAGAAGAACCAGAAAGGAGGCATGGGTCCGAGGATGGTGAACCTCAGTGGATGTATGGA
CCCCAAAAGGCTGGCTGAGTCATCTGTGGATCTGAATCTCAAGCTGATGTGCTGGCGATTGGTCCCCACC
TTGGACTTGGACAAGGTCGTGTCTGTCAAGTGCCTGCTGCTGGGAGCTGGTACCTTGGGGTGTAATGTGG
CTAGGACACTGATGGGCTGGGGCGTCAGACATGTCACCTTTGTGGATAACGCCAAGATCTCCTACTCCAA
TCCCGTGAGGCAGCCTCTGTATGAATTTGAAGATTGTCTAGGGGGTGGCAAGCCCAAGGCCCTGGCTGCA
GCAGAGCGGCTACAGAAAATATTTCCCGGAGTGAATGCCAGAGGGTTCAACATGAGCATCCCCATGCCAG
GACACCCTGTGAACTTCTCTGACGTCACTATGGAACAAGCCCGCAGAGATGTGGAGCAGCTGGAGCAGCT
CATTGATAACCATGATGTCATCTTCCTGCTAATGGACACCAGGGAGAGCCGGTGGCTTCCTACTGTTATT
GCAGCCAGCAAGCGAAAGCTGGTCATCAACGCTGCCTTGGGGTTTGATACCTTTGTTGTCATGAGACATG
GCCTGAAGAAACCCAAGCAGCAGGGAGCCGGAGACCTCTGCCCAAGCCATCTTGTAGCACCTGCTGACCT
GGGCTCCTCACTTTTTGCCAACATCCCTGGATACAAGCTTGGCTGCTACTTCTGCAATGATGTGGTGGCT
CCAGGAGATTCAACCAGAGACCGGACTCTGGACCAGCAGTGCACAGTGAGCCGCCCAGGCCTGGCCGTGA
TTGCAGGTGCCCTGGCTGTGGAGCTGATGGTCTCTGTCCTGCAGCATCCTGAGGGGGGCTACGCCATCGC
CAGCAGCAGTGATGACCGCATGAATGAGCCTCCCACCTCGCTGGGACTTGTGCCTCACCAGATCCGGGGT
TTTCTGTCACGGTTCGATAATGTTCTTCCTGTCAGCCTGGCATTTGATAAATGTACAGCCTGTTCACCCA
AAGTTCTTGATCAGTACGAGCGAGAAGGATTCACCTTCCTAGCGAAGGTTTTTAACTCCTCACATTCCTT
CTTAGAAGACTTGACCGGTCTTACTCTATTACACCAAGAGACCCAAGCTGCTGAGATCTGGGACATGAGT
GACGAGGAGACTGTCTGAGCTACGTAAATTCCGCCCCCCCCCCCCCTCTCCCTCCCCCCCCCCTAACGTT
ACTGGCCGAAGCCGCTTGGAATAAGGCCGGTGTGCGTTTGTCTATATGTTATTTTCCACCATATTGCCGT
CTTTTGGCAATGTGAGGGCCCGGAAACCTGGCCCTGTCTTCTTGACGAGCATTCCTAGGGGTCTTTCCCC
TCTCGCCAAAGGAATGCAAGGTCTGTTGAATGTCGTGAAGGAAGCAGTTCCTCTGGAAGCTTCTTGAAGA
CAAACAACGTCTGTAGCGACCCTTTGCAGGCAGCGGAACCCCCCACCTGGCGACAGGTGCCTCTGCGGCC
AAAAGCCACGTGTATAAGATACACCTGCAAAGGCGGCACAACCCCAGTGCCACGTTGTGAGTTGGATAGT
TGTGGAAAGAGTCAAATGGCTCTCCTCAAGCGTATTCAACAAGGGGCTGAAGGATGCCCAGAAGGTACCC
CATTGTATGGGATCTGATCTGGGGCCTCGGTGCACATGCTTTACATGTGTTTAGTCGAGGTTAAAAAAAC
GTCTAGGCCCCCCGAACCACGGGGACGTGGTTTTCCTTTGAAAAACACGATGATAATATGGCCACAACCA
TGGTTCCTTTGTCTCAAGAAGAATCCACCCTCATTGAAAGAGCAACGGCTACAATCAACAGCATCCCCAT
CTCTGAAGACTACAGCGTCGCCAGCGCAGCTCTCTCTAGCGACGGCCGCATCTTCACTGGTGTCAATGTA
TATCATTTTACTGGGGGACCTTGTGCAGAACTCGTGGTGCTGGGCACTGCTGCTGCTGCGGCAGCTGGCA
ACCTGACTTGTATCGTCGCGATCGGAAATGAGAACAGGGGCATCTTGAGCCCCTGCGGACGGTGCCGACA
GGTGCTTCTCGATCTGCATCCTGGGATCAAAGCCATAGTGAAGGACAGTGATGGACAGCCGACGGCAGTT
GGGATTCGTGAATTGCTGCCCTCTGGTTATGTGTGGGAGGGCTAAGTCGACGATAAAATAAAAGATTTTA
TTTAGTCTCCAGAAAAAGGGGGGAATGAAAGACCCCACCTGTAGGTTTGGCAAGCTAGCTTAAGTAACGC
CATTTTGCAAGGCATGGAAAAATACATAACTGAGAATAGAGAAGTTCAGATCAAGGTCAGGAACAGATGG
AACAGCTGAATATGGGCCAAACAGGATATCTGTGGTAAGCAGTTCCTGCCCCGGCTCAGGGCCAAGAACA
GATGGAACAGCTGAATATGGGCCAAACAGGATATCTGTGGTAAGCAGTTCCTGCCCCGGCTCAGGGCCAA
GAACAGATGGTCCCCAGATGCGGTCCAGCCCTCAGCAGTTTCTAGAGAACCATCAGATGTTTCCAGGGTG
CCCCAAGGACCTGAAATGACCCTGTGCCTTATTTGAACTAACCAATCAGTTCGCTTCTCGCTTCTGTTCG
CGCGCTTCTGCTCCCCGAGCTCAATAAAAGAGCCCACAACCCCTCACTCGGGGCGCCAGTCCTCCGATTG
ACTGAGTCGCCCGGGTACCCGTGTATCCAATAAACCCTCTTGCAGTTGCATCCGACTTGTGGTCTCGCTG
TTCCTTGGGAGGGTCTCCTCTGAGTGATTGACTACCCGTCAGCGGGGGTCTTTCACATGCAGCATGTATC
AAAATTAATTTGGTTTTTTTTCTTAAGTATTTACATTAAATGGCCATAGTTGCATTAATGAATCGGCCAA
CGCGCGGGGAGAGGCGGTTTGCGTATTGGGCGCTCTTCCGCTTCCTCGCTCACTGACTCGCTGCGCTCGG
TCGTTCGGCTGCGGCGAGCGGTATCAGCTCACTCAAAGGCGGTAATACGGTTATCCACAGAATCAGGGGA
TAACGCAGGAAAGAACATGTGAGCAAAAGGCCAGCAAAAGGCCAGGAACCGTAAAAAGGCCGCGTTGCTG
GCGTTTTTCCATAGGCTCCGCCCCCCTGACGAGCATCACAAAAATCGACGCTCAAGTCAGAGGTGGCGAA
ACCCGACAGGACTATAAAGATACCAGGCGTTTCCCCCTGGAAGCTCCCTCGTGCGCTCTCCTGTTCCGAC
CCTGCCGCTTACCGGATACCTGTCCGCCTTTCTCCCTTCGGGAAGCGTGGCGCTTTCTCATAGCTCACGC
TGTAGGTATCTCAGTTCGGTGTAGGTCGTTCGCTCCAAGCTGGGCTGTGTGCACGAACCCCCCGTTCAGC
CCGACCGCTGCGCCTTATCCGGTAACTATCGTCTTGAGTCCAACCCGGTAAGACACGACTTATCGCCACT
GGCAGCAGCCACTGGTAACAGGATTAGCAGAGCGAGGTATGTAGGCGGTGCTACAGAGTTCTTGAAGTGG
TGGCCTAACTACGGCTACACTAGAAGAACAGTATTTGGTATCTGCGCTCTGCTGAAGCCAGTTACCTTCG
GAAAAAGAGTTGGTAGCTCTTGATCCGGCAAACAAACCACCGCTGGTAGCGGTGGTTTTTTTGTTTGCAA
GCAGCAGATTACGCGCAGAAAAAAAGGATCTCAAGAAGATCCTTTGATCTTTTCTACGGGGTCTGACGCT
CAGTGGAACGAAAACTCACGTTAAGGGATTTTGGTCATGAGATTATCAAAAAGGATCTTCACCTAGATCC
TTTTGCGGCCGGCCGCAAATCAATCTAAAGTATATATGAGTAAACTTGGTCTGACAGTTACCAATGCTTA
ATCAGTGAGGCACCTATCTCAGCGATCTGTCTATTTCGTTCATCCATAGTTGCCTGACTCCCCGTCGTGT
AGATAACTACGATACGGGAGGGCTTACCATCTGGCCCCAGTGCTGCAATGATACCGCGAGACCCACGCTC
ACCGGCTCCAGATTTATCAGCAATAAACCAGCCAGCCGGAAGGGCCGAGCGCAGAAGTGGTCCTGCAACT
TTATCCGCCTCCATCCAGTCTATTAATTGTTGCCGGGAAGCTAGAGTAAGTAGTTCGCCAGTTAATAGTT
TGCGCAACGTTGTTGCCATTGCTACAGGCATCGTGGTGTCACGCTCGTCGTTTGGTATGGCTTCATTCAG
CTCCGGTTCCCAACGATCAAGGCGAGTTACATGATCCCCCATGTTGTGCAAAAAAGCGGTTAGCTCCTTC
GGTCCTCCGATCGTTGTCAGAAGTAAGTTGGCCGCAGTGTTATCACTCATGGTTATGGCAGCACTGCATA
ATTCTCTTACTGTCATGCCATCCGTAAGATGCTTTTCTGTGACTGGTGAGTACTCAACCAAGTCATTCTG
AGAATAGTGTATGCGGCGACCGAGTTGCTCTTGCCCGGCGTCAATACGGGATAATACCGCGCCACATAGC
AGAACTTTAAAAGTGCTCATCATTGGAAAACGTTCTTCGGGGCGAAAACTCTCAAGGATCTTACCGCTGT
TGAGATCCAGTTCGATGTAACCCACTCGTGCACCCAACTGATCTTCAGCATCTTTTACTTTCACCAGCGT
TTCTGGGTGAGCAAAAACAGGAAGGCAAAATGCCGCAAAAAAGGGAATAAGGGCGACACGGAAATGTTGA
ATACTCATACTCTTCCTTTTTCAATATTATTGAAGCATTTATCAGGGTTATTGTCTCATGAGCGGATACA
TATTTGAATGTATTTAGAAAAATAAACAAATAGGGGTTCCGCGCACATTTC
