>Addgene plasmid #173170 | pMXS-IRES-Blast mAtg7 | depositor partial sequence | sequence record 337082 | pMXS-IRES-Blast mAtg7 sequence 2273 bps
GCCGGATCTAGCTAGTTAATTAAGCCACCATGCATACAGGCCTCTGGAAAATTCCCACGAGCACAGTGGT
GAGGCCAACTCCACACTGCTTTCCTGCCATGAGGCTTTCCTCATCTGGATGTGAGCACCTGACAGTGAGG
CTGGTAAGAACAGTAGCCATGGGGGACCCTGGACTGGCCAAGTTGCAGTTCGCCCCCTTTAATAGTGCCC
TGGACGTTGGCTTCTGGCACGAACTGACCCAGAAGAAACTCAATGAATATAGACTAGACGAGGCACCCAA
AGACATCAAGGGCTATTACTACAATGGTGACTCTGCTGGTCTGCCCACCCGCTTGACGTTGGAGTTCAGT
GCTTTTGACATGAGTGCCTCCACGCCTGCCCACTGCTGCCCGGCCATGGGAACCCTGCACAACACCAACA
CACTTGAGGCTTTTAAGACAGCAGACAAGAAGCTCCTTCTGGAGCAGTCAGCAAATGAGATCTGGGAAGC
CATAAAGTCAGGTGCTGCTCTCGAAAACCCAATGTTATTGAATAAATTCCTACTCCTGACCTTCGCGGAC
CTAAAGAAGTACCACTTCTACTACTGGTTTTGCTGCCCCGCCCTCTGTCTTCCTGAGAGCATCCCTCTAA
TCCGGGGACCTGTGAGCTTGGATCAAAGGCTTTCACCAAAACAGATCCAGGCCCTGGAGCATGCCTATGA
TGATCTGTGTCGAGCCGAAGGCGTCACGGCCCTGCCCTACTTCTTATTCAAGTACGATGACGACACTGTT
CTGGTCTCCTTGCTCAAACACTACAGTGATTTCTTCCAAGGTCAAAGGACAAAGATAACAGTTGGTGTGT
ACGATCCCTGTAACCTAGCCCAGTACCCTGGATGGCCTTTGAGGAATTTTTTGGTCCTGGCAGCCCACAG
ATGGAGCGGCAGTTTCCAGTCCGTTGAAGTCCTCTGCTTTCGGGACCGCACCATGCAGGGAGCTAGAGAC
GTGACACATAGCATCATCTTTGAAGTGAAACTTCCAGAAATGGCATTTAGCCCAGATTGTCCTAAAGCTG
TTGGCTGGGAGAAGAACCAGAAAGGAGGCATGGGTCCGAGGATGGTGAACCTCAGTGGATGTATGGACCC
CAAAAGGCTGGCTGAGTCATCTGTGGATCTGAATCTCAAGCTGATGTGCTGGCGATTGGTCCCCACCTTG
GACTTGGACAAGGTCGTGTCTGTCAAGTGCCTGCTGCTGGGAGCTGGTACCTTGGGGTGTAATGTGGCTA
GGACACTGATGGGCTGGGGCGTCAGACATGTCACCTTTGTGGATAACGCCAAGATCTCCTACTCCAATCC
CGTGAGGCAGCCTCTGTATGAATTTGAAGATTGTCTAGGGGGTGGCAAGCCCAAGGCCCTGGCTGCAGCA
GAGCGGCTACAGAAAATATTTCCCGGAGTGAATGCCAGAGGGTTCAACATGAGCATCCCCATGCCAGGAC
ACCCTGTGAACTTCTCTGACGTCACTATGGAACAAGCCCGCAGAGATGTGGAGCAGCTGGAGCAGCTCAT
TGATAACCATGATGTCATCTTCCTGCTAATGGACACCAGGGAGAGCCGGTGGCTTCCTACTGTTATTGCA
GCCAGCAAGCGAAAGCTGGTCATCAACGCTGCCTTGGGGTTTGATACCTTTGTTGTCATGAGACATGGCC
TGAAGAAACCCAAGCAGCAGGGAGCCGGAGACCTCTGCCCAAGCCATCTTGTAGCACCTGCTGACCTGGG
CTCCTCACTTTTTGCCAACATCCCTGGATACAAGCTTGGCTGCTACTTCTGCAATGATGTGGTGGCTCCA
GGAGATTCAACCAGAGACCGGACTCTGGACCAGCAGTGCACAGTGAGCCGCCCAGGCCTGGCCGTGATTG
CAGGTGCCCTGGCTGTGGAGCTGATGGTCTCTGTCCTGCAGCATCCTGAGGGGGGCTACGCCATCGCCAG
CAGCAGTGATGACCGCATGAATGAGCCTCCCACCTCGCTGGGACTTGTGCCTCACCAGATCCGGGGTTTT
CTGTCACGGTTCGATAATGTTCTTCCTGTCAGCCTGGCATTTGATAAATGTACAGCCTGTTCACCCAAAG
TTCTTGATCAGTACGAGCGAGAAGGATTCACCTTCCTAGCGAAGGTTTTTAACTCCTCACATTCCTTCTT
AGAAGACTTGACCGGTCTTACTCTATTACACCAAGAGACCCAAGCTGCTGAGATCTGGGACATGAGTGAC
GAGGAGACTGTCTGAGCTACGTAAATTCCGCCC
